Addgene plasmid #8782: 3521 pET15b Bid p15
Depositing lab: Stanley Korsmeyer. Depositing organization: Dana-Farber Cancer Institute. Publication: tBID, a membrane-targeted death ligand, oligomerizes BAK to release cytochrome c. Wei MC, Lindsten T, Mootha VK, Weiler S, Gross A, Ashiya M, Thompson CB, Korsmeyer SJ. Genes Dev 2000 Aug 15;14(16):2060-71. PubMed 10950869.
Backbone
  Vector backbone: pET15b
  Backbone manufacturer: Novagen
  Backbone size w/o insert (bp): 5700
  Vector type: Bacterial Expression
Growth in bacteria
  Bacterial resistance: Ampicillin, 100 μg/mL
  Growth temperature: 37°C
  Growth strain: XL1 Blue
  Copy number: High Copy
Gene/Insert
  Gene/Insert name: Bid p15 (alt name: Bid)
  Species: M. musculus (mouse)
  Insert size (bp): 1200
  GenBank ID: NM_007544
  Entrez Gene: Bid (a.k.a. 2700049M22Rik)
  Tag / fusion protein: His (N terminal on backbone)
  Cloning method: Restriction Enzyme; 5′ cloning site NdeI (not destroyed); 3′ cloning site NdeI (not destroyed)
  Sequencing primers: 5′ T7
Terms and licenses: Academic/Nonprofit Terms; Industry Terms: Not Available to Industry
How to cite: 3521 pET15b Bid p15 was a gift from Stanley Korsmeyer (Addgene plasmid # 8782 ; http://n2t.net/addgene:8782 ; RRID:Addgene_8782)
