[The description below was written by a language model from this plasmid's Addgene catalogue record.]
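Description:
3521 pET15b Bid p15 is a bacterial expression plasmid built on the Novagen pET15b backbone (about 5.7 kb without insert) and carrying a mouse Bid sequence designated p15. It is selected with ampicillin and is recorded as a high-copy plasmid maintained in a cloning strain. No feature table accompanies the record, so the regulatory elements are not itemised. pET15b is a standard T7-driven expression vector, consistent with the T7 primer listed for sequencing from the 5′ side, and vectors of this family are normally moved into a host that supplies T7 RNA polymerase for inducible protein production.

The insert is listed as Bid p15 from Mus musculus, with a recorded size of roughly 1.2 kb, cloned by restriction digestion into the NdeI site at both the 5′ and 3′ ends, with both sites preserved. Because a single enzyme was used, the cloning was non-directional, so orientation would have had to be confirmed. Placement at NdeI puts the coding sequence in frame with the backbone's N-terminal His tag, giving a His-tagged product suited to metal-affinity purification. The p15 name corresponds to the C-terminal fragment of BID generated by caspase cleavage, commonly called tBID, although the record does not define the exact boundaries, and the stated insert size is larger than such a fragment's coding region alone would need.

The associated publication concerns tBID acting as a membrane-targeted death ligand that oligomerises BAK to release cytochrome c. This suggests the plasmid was used to make recombinant p15 BID protein for biochemical studies of mitochondrial apoptosis.
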