>Addgene plasmid #8782 | 3521 pET15b Bid p15 | addgene partial sequence | sequence record 17261 | T7 5'-TAATACGACTCACTATAGGG-3'
TGTTTAACTTTAAGAAGGAGATATACCATGGGGCAGCAGCCATCATCATCATCATCACAGCAGCGGCCTG
GTGCCGCGCGGCAGCCATATGGGCAGCCAGGCCAGCCGCTCCTTCAACCAAGGAAGAATAGAGCCAGATT
CTGAAAGTCAGGAAGAAATCATCCACAACATTGCCAGACATCTCGCCCAAATAGGCGATGAGATGGACCA
CAACATCCAGCCCACACTGGTGAGACAGCTAGCCGCACAGTTCATGAATGGCAGCCTGTCGGAGGAAGAC
AAAAGGAACTGCCTGGCCAAAGCCCTTGATGAGGTGAAGACAGCCTTCCCCAGAGACATGGAGAACGACA
AGGCCATGCTGATAATGACAATGCTGTTGGCCAAAAAAGTGGCCAGTCACGCACCATCTTTGCTCCGTGA
TGTCTTCCACACGACTGTCAACTTTATTAACCAGAACCTATTCTCCTATGTGAGGAACTTGGTTAGAAAC
GAGATGGACTGACATATGCTCGAGGATCCGGCTGCTAACAAAGCCCGAAAGGAAGCTGAGTTGGCTGCTG
CCACCGCTGAGCAATAACTAGCATAACCCCTTGGGGCCTCTAAACGGGTCTTGAGGGGTTTTTTGCTGAA
AGGAGGAACTATATCCGGATATCCCGCAAGAAGCCCGGCAGTACCGGCATAACCAAGCCTATGCCTACAG
CATCCAGGGTGACGGTGCCGAGGATGACGATGAGCGCATTGTT
